>Addgene plasmid #76293 | PANK3 gRNA (BRDN0001148432) | addgene full sequence | sequence record 185562 | Addgene Assembled Sequence
CCCGGGTGCAAAGATGGATAAAGTTTTAAACAGAGAGGAATCTTTGCAGCTAATGGACCTTCTAGGTCTT
GAAAGGAGTGGGAATTGGCTCCGGTGCCCGTCAGTGGGCAGAGCGCACATCGCCCACAGTCCCCGAGAAG
TTGGGGGGAGGGGTCGGCAATTGATCCGGTGCCTAGAGAAGGTGGCGCGGGGTAAACTGGGAAAGTGATG
TCGTGTACTGGCTCCGCCTTTTTCCCGAGGGTGGGGGAGAACCGTATATAAGTGCAGTAGTCGCCGTGAA
CGTTCTTTTTCGCAACGGGTTTGCCGCCAGAACACAGGTAAGTGCCGTGTGTGGTTCCCGCGGGCCTGGC
CTCTTTACGGGTTATGGCCCTTGCGTGCCTTGAATTACTTCCACCTGGCTGCAGTACGTGATTCTTGATC
CCGAGCTTCGGGTTGGAAGTGGGTGGGAGAGTTCGAGGCCTTGCGCTTAAGGAGCCCCTTCGCCTCGTGC
TTGAGTTGAGGCCTGGCCTGGGCGCTGGGGCCGCCGCGTGCGAATCTGGTGGCACCTTCGCGCCTGTCTC
GCTGCTTTCGATAAGTCTCTAGCCATTTAAAATTTTTGATGACCTGCTGCGACGCTTTTTTTCTGGCAAG
ATAGTCTTGTAAATGCGGGCCAAGATCTGCACACTGGTATTTCGGTTTTTGGGGCCGCGGGCGGCGACGG
GGCCCGTGCGTCCCAGCGCACATGTTCGGCGAGGCGGGGCCTGCGAGCGCGGCCACCGAGAATCGGACGG
GGGTAGTCTCAAGCTGGCCGGCCTGCTCTGGTGCCTGGCCTCGCGCCGCCGTGTATCGCCCCGCCCTGGG
CGGCAAGGCTGGCCCGGTCGGCACCAGTTGCGTGAGCGGAAAGATGGCCGCTTCCCGGCCCTGCTGCAGG
GAGCTCAAAATGGAGGACGCGGCGCTCGGGAGAGCGGGCGGGTGAGTCACCCACACAAAGGAAAAGGGCC
TTTCCGTCCTCAGCCGTCGCTTCATGTGACTCCACGGAGTACCGGGCGCCGTCCAGGCACCTCGATTAGT
TCTCGAGCTTTTGGAGTACGTCGTCTTTAGGTTGGGGGGAGGGGTTTTATGCGATGGAGTTTCCCCACAC
TGAGTGGGTGGAGACTGAAGTTAGGCCAGCTTGGCACTTGATGTAATTCTCCTTGGAATTTGCCCTTTTT
GAGTTTGGATCTTGGTTCATTCTCAAGCCTCAGACAGTGGTTCAAAGTTTTTTTCTTCCATTTCAGGTGT
CGTGACGTACGGCCACCATGACCGAGTACAAGCCCACGGTGCGCCTCGCCACCCGCGACGACGTCCCCAG
GGCCGTACGCACCCTCGCCGCCGCGTTCGCCGACTACCCCGCCACGCGCCACACCGTCGATCCGGACCGC
CACATCGAGCGGGTCACCGAGCTGCAAGAACTCTTCCTCACGCGCGTCGGGCTCGACATCGGCAAGGTGT
GGGTCGCGGACGACGGCGCCGCCGTGGCGGTCTGGACCACGCCGGAGAGCGTCGAAGCGGGGGCGGTGTT
CGCCGAGATCGGCCCGCGCATGGCCGAGTTGAGCGGTTCCCGGCTGGCCGCGCAGCAACAGATGGAAGGC
CTCCTGGCGCCGCACCGGCCCAAGGAGCCCGCGTGGTTCCTGGCCACCGTCGGAGTCTCGCCCGACCACC
AGGGCAAGGGTCTGGGCAGCGCCGTCGTGCTCCCCGGAGTGGAGGCGGCCGAGCGCGCCGGGGTGCCCGC
CTTCCTGGAGACCTCCGCGCCCCGCAACCTCCCCTTCTACGAGCGGCTCGGCTTCACCGTCACCGCCGAC
GTCGAGGTGCCCGAAGGACCGCGCACCTGGTGCATGACCCGCAAGCCCGGTGCCTGAACGCGTTAAGTCG
ACAATCAACCTCTGGATTACAAAATTTGTGAAAGATTGACTGGTATTCTTAACTATGTTGCTCCTTTTAC
GCTATGTGGATACGCTGCTTTAATGCCTTTGTATCATGCTATTGCTTCCCGTATGGCTTTCATTTTCTCC
TCCTTGTATAAATCCTGGTTGCTGTCTCTTTATGAGGAGTTGTGGCCCGTTGTCAGGCAACGTGGCGTGG
TGTGCACTGTGTTTGCTGACGCAACCCCCACTGGTTGGGGCATTGCCACCACCTGTCAGCTCCTTTCCGG
GACTTTCGCTTTCCCCCTCCCTATTGCCACGGCGGAACTCATCGCCGCCTGCCTTGCCCGCTGCTGGACA
GGGGCTCGGCTGTTGGGCACTGACAATTCCGTGGTGTTGTCGGGGAAATCATCGTCCTTTCCTTGGCTGC
TCGCCTGTGTTGCCACCTGGATTCTGCGCGGGACGTCCTTCTGCTACGTCCCTTCGGCCCTCAATCCAGC
GGACCTTCCTTCCCGCGGCCTGCTGCCGGCTCTGCGGCCTCTTCCGCGTCTTCGCCTTCGCCCTCAGACG
AGTCGGATCTCCCTTTGGGCCGCCTCCCCGCGTCGACTTTAAGACCAATGACTTACAAGGCAGCTGTAGA
TCTTAGCCACTTTTTAAAAGAAAAGGGGGGACTGGAAGGGCTAATTCACTCCCAACGAAGACAAGATCTG
CTTTTTGCTTGTACTGGGTCTCTCTGGTTAGACCAGATCTGAGCCTGGGAGCTCTCTGGCTAACTAGGGA
ACCCACTGCTTAAGCCTCAATAAAGCTTGCCTTGAGTGCTTCAAGTAGTGTGTGCCCGTCTGTTGTGTGA
CTCTGGTAACTAGAGATCCCTCAGACCCTTTTAGTCAGTGTGGAAAATCTCTAGCAGTACGTATAGTAGT
TCATGTCATCTTATTATTCAGTATTTATAACTTGCAAAGAAATGAATATCAGAGAGTGAGAGGAACTTGT
TTATTGCAGCTTATAATGGTTACAAATAAAGCAATAGCATCACAAATTTCACAAATAAAGCATTTTTTTC
ACTGCATTCTAGTTGTGGTTTGTCCAAACTCATCAATGTATCTTATCATGTCTGGCTCTAGCTATCCCGC
CCCTAACTCCGCCCATCCCGCCCCTAACTCCGCCCAGTTCCGCCCATTCTCCGCCCCATGGCTGACTAAT
TTTTTTTATTTATGCAGAGGCCGAGGCCGCCTCGGCCTCTGAGCTATTCCAGAAGTAGTGAGGAGGCTTT
TTTGGAGGCCTAGGGACGTACCCAATTCGCCCTATAGTGAGTCGTATTACGCGCGCTCACTGGCCGTCGT
TTTACAACGTCGTGACTGGGAAAACCCTGGCGTTACCCAACTTAATCGCCTTGCAGCACATCCCCCTTTC
GCCAGCTGGCGTAATAGCGAAGAGGCCCGCACCGATCGCCCTTCCCAACAGTTGCGCAGCCTGAATGGCG
AATGGG
[124 nt withheld, positions 3367-3490]
C
[91 nt withheld, positions 3492-3582]
A
[49 nt withheld, positions 3584-3632]
CCTTTGACGTTGGAGTCCACGTTCTTT
[37 nt withheld, positions 3660-3696]
ACCCTATCTCGGTCTATTCTTTTGATTTATAAGGGATTTTGCCGATTTCGGCCTATTGGTTAAAAAATGA
GCTGATTTAACAAAAATTTAACGCGAATTTTAACAAAATATTAACGCTTACAATTTAGGTGGCACTTTTC
GGGGAAATGTGCGCGGAACCCCTATTTGTTTATTTTTCTAAATACATTCAAATATGTATCCGCTCATGAG
ACAATAACCCTGATAAATGCTTCAATAATATTGAAAAAGGAAGAGTATGAGTATTCAACATTTCCGTGTC
GCCCTTATTCCCTTTTTTGCGGCATTTTGCCTTCCTGTTTTTGCTCACCCAGAAACGCTGGTGAAAGTAA
AAGATGCTGAAGATCAGTTGGGTGCACGAGTGGGTTACATCGAACTGGATCTCAACAGCGGTAAGATCCT
TGAGAGTTTTCGCCCCGAAGAACGTTTTCCAATGATGAGCACTTTTAAAGTTCTGCTATGTGGCGCGGTA
TTATCCCGTATTGACGCCGGGCAAGAGCAACTCGGTCGCCGCATACACTATTCTCAGAATGACTTGGTTG
AGTACTCACCAGTCACAGAAAAGCATCTTACGGATGGCATGACAGTAAGAGAATTATGCAGTGCTGCCAT
AACCATGAGTGATAACACTGCGGCCAACTTACTTCTGACAACGATCGGAGGACCGAAGGAGCTAACCGCT
TTTTTGCACAACATGGGGGATCATGTAACTCGCCTTGATCGTTGGGAACCGGAGCTGAATGAAGCCATAC
CAAACGACGAGCGTGACACCACGATGCCTGTAGCAATGGCAACAACGTTGCGCAAACTATTAACTGGCGA
ACTACTTACTCTAGCTTCCCGGCAACAATTAATAGACTGGATGGAGGCGGATAAAGTTGCAGGACCACTT
CTGCGCTCGGCCCTTCCGGCTGGCTGGTTTATTGCTGATAAATCTGGAGCCGGTGAGCGTGGGTCTCGCG
GTATCATTGCAGCACTGGGGCCAGATGGTAAGCCCTCCCGTATCGTAGTTATCTACACGACGGGGAGTCA
GGCAACTATGGATGAACGAAATAGACAGATCGCTGAGATAGGTGCCTCACTGATTAAGCATTGGTAACTG
TCAGACCAAGTTTACTCATATATACTTTAGATTGATTTAAAACTTCATTTTTAATTTAAAAGGATCTAGG
TGAAGATCCTTTTTGATAATCTCATGACCAAAATCCCTTAACGTGAGTTTTCGTTCCACTGAGCGTCAGA
CCCCGTAGAAAAGATCAAAGGATCTTCTTGAGATCCTTTTTTTCTGCGCGTAATCTGCTGCTTGCAAACA
AAAAAACCACCGCTACCAGCGGTGGTTTGTTTGCCGGATCAAGAGCTACCAACTCTTTTTCCGAAGGTAA
CTGGCTTCAGCAGAGCGCAGATACCAAATACTGTTCTTCTAGTGTAGCCGTAGTTAGGCCACCACTTCAA
GAACTCTGTAGCACCGCCTACATACCTCGCTCTGCTAATCCTGTTACCAGTGGCTGCTGCCAGTGGCGAT
AAGTCGTGTCTTACCGGGTTGGACTCAAGACGATAGTTACCGGATAAGGCGCAGCGGTCGGGCTGAACGG
GGGGTTCGTGCACACAGCCCAGCTTGGAGCGAACGACCTACACCGAACTGAGATACCTACAGCGTGAGCT
ATGAGAAAGCGCCACGCTTCCCGAAGGGAGAAAGGCGGACAGGTATCCGGTAAGCGGCAGGGTCGGAACA
GGAGAGCGCACGAGGGAGCTTCCAGGGGGAAACGCCTGGTATCTTTATAGTCCTGTCGGGTTTCGCCACC
TCTGACTTGAGCGTCGATTTTTGTGATGCTCGTCAGGGGGGCGGAGCCTATGGAAAAACGCCAGCAACGC
GGCCTTTTTACGGTTCCTGGCCTTTTGCTGGCCTTTTGCTCACATGTTCTTTCCTGCGTTATCCCCTGAT
TCTGTGGATAACCGTATTACCGCCTTTGAGTGAGCTGATACCGCTCGCCGCAGCCGAACGACCGAGCGCA
GCGAGTCAGTGAGCGAGGAAGCGGAAGAGCGCCCAATACGCAAACCGCCTCTCCCCGCGCGTTGGCCGAT
TCATTAATGCAGCTGGCACGACAGGTTTCCCGACTGGAAAGCGGGCAGTGAGCGCAACGCAATTAATGTG
AGTTAGCTCACTCATTAGGCACCCCAGGCTTTACACTTTATGCTTCCGGCTCGTATGTTGTGTGGAATTG
TGAGCGGATAACAATTTCACACAGGAAACAGCTATGACCATGATTACGCCAAGCGCGCAATTAACCCTCA
CTAAAGGGAACAAAAGCTGGAGCTGCAAGCTTAATGTAGTCTTATGCAATACTCTTGTAGTCTTGCAACA
TGGTAACGATGAGTTAGCAACATGCCTTACAAGGAGAGAAAAAGCACCGTGCATGCCGATTGGTGGAAGT
AAGGTGGTACGATCGTGCCTTATTAGGAAGGCAACAGACGGGTCTGACATGGATTGGACGAACCACTGAA
TTGCCGCATTGCAGAGATATTGTATTTAAGTGCCTAGCTCGATACATAAACGGGTCTCTCTGGTTAGACC
AGATCTGAGCCTGGGAGCTCTCTGGCTAACTAGGGAACCCACTGCTTAAGCCTCAATAAAGCTTGCCTTG
AGTGCTTCAAGTAGTGTGTGCCCGTCTGTTGTGTGACTCTGGTAACTAGAGATCCCTCAGACCCTTTTAG
TCAGTGTGGAAAATCTCTAGCAGTGGCGCCCGAACAGGGACTTGAAAGCGAAAGGGAAACCAGAGGAGCT
CTCTCGACGCAGGACTCGGCTTGCTGAAGCGCGCACGGCAAGAGGCGAGGGGCGGCGACTGGTGAGTACG
CCAAAAATTTTGACTAGCGGAGGCTAGAAGGAGAGAGATGGGTGCGAGAGCGTCAGTATTAAGCGGGGGA
GAATTAGATCGCGATGGGAAAAAATTCGGTTAAGGCCAGGGGGAAAGAAAAAATATAAATTAAAACATAT
AGTATGGGCAAGCAGGGAGCTAGAACGATTCGCAGTTAATCCTGGCCTGTTAGAAACATCAGAAGGCTGT
AGACAAATACTGGGACAGCTACAACCATCCCTTCAGACAGGATCAGAAGAACTTAGATCATTATATAATA
CAGTAGCAACCCTCTATTGTGTGCATCAAAGGATAGAGATAAAAGACACCAAGGAAGCTTTAGACAAGAT
AGAGGAAGAGCAAAACAAAAGTAAGACCACCGCACAGCAAGCGGCCGCTGATCTTCAGACCTGGAGGAGG
AGATATGAGGGACAATTGGAGAAGTGAATTATATAAATATAAAGTAGTAAAAATTGAACCATTAGGAGTA
GCACCCACCAAGGCAAAGAGAAGAGTGGTGCAGAGAGAAAAAAGAGCAGTGGGAATAGGAGCTTTGTTCC
TTGGGTTCTTGGGAGCAGCAGGAAGCACTATGGGCGCAGCGTCAATGACGCTGACGGTACAGGCCAGACA
ATTATTGTCTGGTATAGTGCAGCAGCAGAACAATTTGCTGAGGGCTATTGAGGCGCAACAGCATCTGTTG
CAACTCACAGTCTGGGGCATCAAGCAGCTCCAGGCAAGAATCCTGGCTGTGGAAAGATACCTAAAGGATC
AACAGCTCCTGGGGATTTGGGGTTGCTCTGGAAAACTCATTTGCACCACTGCTGTGCCTTGGAATGCTAG
TTGGAGTAATAAATCTCTGGAACAGATTTGGAATCACACGACCTGGATGGAGTGGGACAGAGAAATTAAC
AATTACACAAGCTTAATACACTCCTTAATTGAAGAATCGCAAAACCAGCAAGAAAAGAATGAACAAGAAT
TATTGGAATTAGATAAATGGGCAAGTTTGTGGAATTGGTTTAACATAACAAATTGGCTGTGGTATATAAA
ATTATTCATAATGATAGTAGGAGGCTTGGTAGGTTTAAGAATAGTTTTTGCTGTACTTTCTATAGTGAAT
AGAGTTAGGCAGGGATATTCACCATTATCGTTTCAGACCCACCTCCCAACCCCGAGGGGACCCAGAGAGG
GCCTATTTCCCATGATTCCTTCATATTTGCATATACGATACAAGGCTGTTAGAGAGATAATTAGAATTAA
TTTGACTGTAAACACAAAGATATTAGTACAAAATACGTGACGTAGAAAGTAATAATTTCTTGGGTAGTTT
GCAGTTTTAAAATTATGTTTTAAAATGGACTATCATATGCTTACCGTAACTTGAAAGTATTTCGATTTCT
TGGCTTTATATATCTTGTGGAAAGGACGAAACACCGACAACTATAAACGAGTGACTGTTTTAGAGCTAGA
AATAGCAAGTTAAAATAAGGCTAGTCCGTTATCAACTTGAAAAAGTGGCACCGAGTCGGTGCTTTTTTAA
GCTTGGCGTAACTAGATCTTGAGACAAATGGCAGTATTCATCCACAATTTTAAAAGAAAAGGGGGGATTG
GGGGGTACAGTGCAGGGGAAAGAATAGTAGACATAATAGCAACAGACATACAAACTAAAGAATTACAAAA
ACAAATTACAAAAATTCAAAATTTTCGGGTTTATTACAGGGACAGCAGAGATCCACTTTGGCGCCGGCTC
GAGGGGG
Features (pLannotate 1.2.2; 29 found; start..end, strand, type, name):
     14..80      +  CDS            small t antigen (fragment): SV40 (simian virus 40) small t antigen
    106..317     +  promoter       EF-1α core promoter: core promoter for human elongation factor EF-1α
    318..1256    +  intron         EF-1α intron A: intron upstream of the start codon of human EF-1α
   1278..1877    +  CDS            PuroR (fragment): puromycin N-acetyltransferase; pac from Streptomyces; confers resistance to puromycin
   1893..2481    +  misc_feature   WPRE: woodchuck hepatitis virus posttranscriptional regulatory element
   2532..2551    +  misc_feature   cPPT/CTS (fragment): central polypurine tract and central termination sequence of HIV-1
   2553..2786    +  LTR            3' LTR (ΔU3): self-inactivating 3' long terminal repeat (LTR) from HIV-1
   2864..2985    +  polyA_signal   SV40 poly(A) signal: SV40 polyadenylation signal
   3025..3160    +  rep_origin     SV40 ori: SV40 origin of replication
   3181..3199    -  promoter       T7 promoter: promoter for bacteriophage T7 RNA polymerase
   3207..3362    +  CDS            lacZα (fragment): LacZα fragment of β-galactosidase; lacZ fragment
   3367..3795    +  rep_origin     f1 ori (sequence partly withheld): f1 bacteriophage origin of replication; arrow indicates direction of (+) strand synthesis
   3848..3952    +  promoter       AmpR promoter: bla
   3953..4813    +  CDS            AmpR: β-lactamase; bla; confers resistance to ampicillin, carbenicillin, and related antibiotics
   4984..5572    +  rep_origin     ori: high-copy-number ColE1/pMB1/pBR322/pUC origin of replication
   5755..5847    +  CDS            lacI (fragment): lac repressor; lacI; The lac repressor binds to the lac operator to inhibit transcription in E. coli. This inhibition can be relieved by adding lactose or isopropyl-β-D-thiogalactopyranoside (IPTG).
   5860..5881    +  protein_bind   CAP binding site: CAP binding activates transcription in the presence of cAMP. E. coli catabolite activator protein
   5896..5926    +  promoter       lac promoter: promoter for the E. coli lac operon
   5934..5950    +  protein_bind   lac operator: The lac repressor binds to the lac operator to inhibit transcription in E. coli. This inhibition can be relieved by adding lactose or isopropyl-β-D-thiogalactopyranoside (IPTG). lac repressor encoded by lacI
   5995..6013    +  promoter       T3 promoter: promoter for bacteriophage T3 RNA polymerase
   6041..6267    +  promoter       RSV promoter: Rous sarcoma virus enhancer/promoter
   6268..6448    +  LTR            5' LTR (truncated): truncated 5' long terminal repeat (LTR) from HIV-1
   6495..6620    +  misc_feature   HIV-1 Ψ: packaging signal of human immunodeficiency virus type 1
   6604..6967    +  CDS            HIV-1 gag (fragment): gag protein from human immunodeficiency virus 1; gag
   7113..7346    +  misc_feature   RRE: The Rev response element (RRE) of HIV-1 allows for Rev-dependent mRNA export from the nucleus to the cytoplasm.
   7723..7749    +  CDS            Rev (fragment): human immunodeficiency virus 1 (HIV-1) Rev protein; rev; enhances nuclear export of unspliced and incompletely spliced viral mRNAs
   7753..7993    +  promoter       U6 promoter: RNA polymerase III promoter for human U6 snRNA
   8023..8098    +  misc_RNA       gRNA scaffold: guide RNA scaffold for the Streptococcus pyogenes CRISPR/Cas9 system
   8154..8271    +  misc_feature   cPPT/CTS: central polypurine tract and central termination sequence of HIV-1
