[The description below was written by a language model from this plasmid's Addgene catalogue record and pLannotate feature annotations shown in this document.]
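Description:
PANK3 gRNA (BRDN0001148432) is a third-generation lentiviral CRISPR guide plasmid built on the lentiGuide-Puro backbone, carrying a single guide RNA designed against human PANK3 (pantothenate kinase 3). It is 8,323 nt in the assembled sequence and is propagated in E. coli as a high-copy plasmid through a ColE1/pUC-type origin with ampicillin selection from the β-lactamase gene. An f1 origin, an SV40 origin and leftover lac and T7/T3 promoter elements from the parental cloning vector are also annotated.

The lentiviral transfer cassette begins with an RSV promoter fused to a truncated HIV-1 5' LTR, which makes genomic RNA production Tat-independent. It is followed by the Ψ packaging signal with a partial gag region and the Rev response element for nuclear export of the unspliced vector RNA. Within the proviral region, a human U6 RNA polymerase III promoter drives the PANK3-targeting spacer joined to the Streptococcus pyogenes Cas9 gRNA scaffold. A cPPT/CTS element, which aids nuclear import of the pre-integration complex, lies downstream. A separate EF-1α core promoter with its intron A expresses puromycin N-acetyltransferase for selection of transduced mammalian cells, and a WPRE enhances transcript stability and expression. The cassette ends in a ΔU3 self-inactivating 3' LTR followed by an SV40 polyadenylation signal.

The plasmid does not encode Cas9, so it is meant to be used with a separate Cas9 vector or in cells already expressing Cas9, typically to knock out PANK3. It is an individual clone associated with a human kinome gRNA library whose guides were designed for high on-target activity and low off-target effects.
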