Addgene plasmid #76293: PANK3 gRNA (BRDN0001148432)
Purpose: 3rd generation lentiviral gRNA plasmid targeting human PANK3
Depositing lab: John Doench & David Root. Depositing organization: Broad Institute. Publication: Optimized sgRNA design to maximize activity and minimize off-target effects of CRISPR-Cas9. Doench JG, Fusi N, Sullender M, Hegde M, Vaimberg EW, Donovan KF, Smith I, Tothova Z, Wilen C, Orchard R, Virgin HW, Listgarten J, Root DE. Nat Biotechnol. 2016 Jan 18. doi: 10.1038/nbt.3437. PubMed 26780180.
Backbone
  Vector backbone: lentiGuide-Puro
  Backbone manufacturer: Zhang Lab (Addgene plasmid # 52963)
  Vector type: Mammalian Expression, Lentiviral, CRISPR
  Selectable markers: Puromycin
Growth in bacteria
  Bacterial resistance: Ampicillin, 100 μg/mL
  Growth temperature: 37°C
  Growth strain: DH5alpha
  Copy number: High Copy
Gene/Insert
  Gene/Insert name: PANK3 (alt names: PANK3; NM_024594.3)
  gRNA/shRNA sequence: ACAACTATAAACGAGTGACT
  Species: H. sapiens (human)
  Entrez Gene: PANK3
  Promoter: hU6
  Cloning method: Unknown
  Sequencing primers: 5′ U6-F; 3′ pS2-R
Terms and licenses: Academic/Nonprofit Terms; Industry Terms: Not Available to Industry
Depositor comments: The gRNA was designed to target the following Genbank reference sequence(s): NM_024594.3. Note that this plasmid does NOT contain Cas9. It should be used in conjunction with lentiCas9-Blast (Addgene #52962) or otherwise with cell lines already expressing Cas9. Browse the full kinome gRNA library at http://www.addgene.org/pooled-library/broadgpp-human-kinome/ or visit http://www.broadinstitute.org/rnai/public/ for detailed protocols and information.
How to cite: PANK3 gRNA (BRDN0001148432) was a gift from John Doench & David Root (Addgene plasmid # 76293 ; http://n2t.net/addgene:76293 ; RRID:Addgene_76293)
