>Addgene plasmid #76293 | PANK3 gRNA (BRDN0001148432) | depositor partial sequence | sequence record 143753 | Target Sequence
ACAACTATAAACGAGTGACT
