>Addgene plasmid #76293 | PANK3 gRNA (BRDN0001148432) | addgene partial sequence | sequence record 185561 | hU6-F
AGAAAGTAATAATTTCTTGGGTAGTTTGCAGTTTTAAAATTATGTTTTAAAATGGACTATCATATGCTTA
CCGTAACTTGAAAGTATTTCGATTTCTTGGCTTTATATATCTTGTGGAAAGGACGAAACACCGACAACTA
TAAACGAGTGACTGTTTTAGAGCTAGAAATAGCAAGTTAAAATAAGGCTAGTCCGTTATCAACTTGAAAA
AGTGGCACCGAGTCGGTGCTTTTTTAAGCTTGGCGTAACTAGATCTTGAGACAAATGGCAGTATTCATCC
ACAATTTTAAAAGAAAAGGGGGGATTGGGGGGTACAGTGCAGGGGAAAGAATAGTAGACATAATAGCAAC
AGACATACAAACTAAAGAATTACAAAAACAAATTACAAAAATTCAAAATTTTCGGGTTTATTACAGGGAC
AGCAGAGATCCACTTTGGCGCCGGCTCGAGGGGGCCCGGGTGCAAAGATGGATAAAGTTTTAAACAGAGA
GGAATCTTTGCAGCTAATGGACCTTCTAGGTCTTGAAAGGAGTGGGAATTGGCTCCGGTGCCCGTCAGTG
GGCAGAGCGC
